Addgene plasmid #233447: pWF073_LVt-EF1a-eGFP-ffLuc-PGK-BlastR
Purpose: Stable expression of eGFP-firefly luciferase (ffLuc)
Depositing lab: William Freed-Pastor. Depositing organization: Dana-Farber Cancer Institute. Publication: Pancreatic cancer-restricted cryptic antigens are targets for T cell recognition. Ely ZA, Kulstad ZJ, Gunaydin G, Addepalli S, Verzani EK, Casarrubios M, Clauser KR, Wang X, Lippincott IE, Louvet C, Schmitt T, Kapner KS, Agus MP, Hennessey CJ, Cleary JM, Hadrup SR, Klaeger S, Su J, Jaeger AM, Wolpin BM, Raghavan S, Smith EL, Greenberg PD, Aguirre AJ, Abelin JG, Carr SA, Jacks T, Freed-Pastor WA.. Science. 2025. May 8; 388(6747) 10.1126/SCIENCE.ADK3487.
Backbone
  Vector backbone: LVt-EF1a
  Vector type: Lentiviral
Growth in bacteria
  Bacterial resistance: Ampicillin, 100 μg/mL
  Growth temperature: 37°C
  Growth strain: NEB Stable
  Copy number: High Copy
Gene/Insert
  Gene/Insert name: eGFP-firefly luciferase (ffLuc) (alt name: BlastR)
  Species: Synthetic
  Cloning method: Gibson Cloning
Terms and licenses: Academic/Nonprofit Terms; Industry Terms: Not Available to Industry
How to cite: pWF073_LVt-EF1a-eGFP-ffLuc-PGK-BlastR was a gift from William Freed-Pastor (Addgene plasmid # 233447 ; http://n2t.net/addgene:233447 ; RRID:Addgene_233447)
