[The description below was written by a language model from this plasmid's Addgene catalogue record and pLannotate feature annotations shown in this document.]
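Description:
pWF073_LVt-EF1a-eGFP-ffLuc-PGK-BlastR is a 12.2 kb HIV-1-based lentiviral transfer plasmid built on the LVt-EF1a backbone for stable expression of an eGFP-firefly luciferase reporter in mammalian cells. It is maintained in E. coli through a high-copy ColE1/pUC-type origin and an ampicillin resistance gene. The backbone also carries an f1 origin and an SV40/EM7-driven bleomycin/Zeocin resistance cassette lying outside the LTRs, so that cassette is not part of the packaged genome. The viral architecture is third-generation in style. A CMV enhancer/promoter replaces the U3 of a truncated 5' LTR to drive genomic RNA transcription in packaging cells. It is followed by the Ψ packaging signal with a partial gag fragment, the Rev response element for nuclear export of unspliced RNA, and a cPPT/CTS that aids nuclear import. A ΔU3 self-inactivating 3' LTR, with a bGH polyadenylation signal downstream, eliminates LTR promoter activity after integration.

Between the LTRs are two expression units. The human EF-1α promoter drives EGFP joined through a short linker-like cloning-site remnant to a luciferase coding sequence. The automated annotation matched this sequence to a Luciola mingrelica firefly luciferase, while the catalogue entry simply calls it firefly luciferase (ffLuc) and lists the insert as synthetic. Downstream, the mouse PGK promoter drives blasticidin S deaminase, allowing blasticidin selection of transduced cells. A WPRE before the 3' LTR enhances transcript stability and expression. Transduced cells can be sorted or visualised by green fluorescence and quantified by bioluminescence. The associated publication concerns T cell recognition of pancreatic cancer antigens, though the record does not state exactly how the reporter was used there.
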