Features (pLannotate 1.2.2; 34 found; start..end, strand, type, name):
     31..83      -  misc_feature   bom (fragment): basis of mobility region from pBR322
    238..617     +  enhancer       CMV enhancer: human cytomegalovirus immediate early enhancer
    618..817     +  promoter       CMV promoter: human cytomegalovirus (CMV) immediate early promoter
    835..1015    +  LTR            5' LTR (truncated): truncated 5' long terminal repeat (LTR) from HIV-1
   1062..1187    +  misc_feature   HIV-1 Ψ: packaging signal of human immunodeficiency virus type 1
   1171..1534    +  CDS            HIV-1 gag (fragment): gag protein from human immunodeficiency virus 1; gag
   1680..1913    +  misc_feature   RRE: The Rev response element (RRE) of HIV-1 allows for Rev-dependent mRNA export from the nucleus to the cytoplasm.
   2290..2390    +  CDS            Rev (fragment): human immunodeficiency virus 1 (HIV-1) Rev protein; rev; enhances nuclear export of unspliced and incompletely spliced viral mRNAs
   2440..2557    +  misc_feature   cPPT/CTS: central polypurine tract and central termination sequence of HIV-1
   2638..3816    +  promoter       EF-1α promoter: strong constitutive promoter for human elongation factor EF-1α
   3853..4569    +  CDS            EGFP: EGFP is a basic (constitutively fluorescent) green fluorescent protein published in 1996, derived from Aequorea victoria. It is reported to be a rapidly-maturing weak dimer with moderate acid sensitivity.
   4575..4608    +  misc_feature   MCS (fragment): multiple cloning site
   4609..6249    +  CDS            LUCI_LUCMI: Experimental evidence at protein level: Swiss-Prot protein existence level 1. Produces green light with a wavelength of 570 nm. From Luciola mingrelica (Southern Russian firefly).
   6291..6783    +  promoter       PGK promoter: mouse phosphoglycerate kinase 1 promoter
   6815..7213    +  CDS            BSD: blasticidin S deaminase; Aspergillus terreus BSD; confers resistance to blasticidin
   7280..7303    +  misc_feature   MCS (fragment): pBluescript multiple cloning site
   7303..7891    +  misc_feature   WPRE: woodchuck hepatitis virus posttranscriptional regulatory element
   7942..7961    +  misc_feature   cPPT/CTS (fragment): central polypurine tract and central termination sequence of HIV-1
   7963..8196    +  LTR            3' LTR (ΔU3): self-inactivating 3' long terminal repeat (LTR) from HIV-1
   8228..8452    +  polyA_signal   bGH poly(A) signal: bovine growth hormone polyadenylation signal
   8456..8477    +  promoter       SV40 promoter (fragment): SV40 enhancer and early promoter
   8498..8926    +  rep_origin     f1 ori (sequence partly withheld): f1 bacteriophage origin of replication; arrow indicates direction of (+) strand synthesis
   8940..9269    +  promoter       SV40 promoter: SV40 enhancer and early promoter
   9317..9364    +  promoter       EM7 promoter: synthetic bacterial promoter&nbsp
   9383..9757    +  CDS            BleoR: antibiotic-binding protein; Sh ble from Streptoalloteichus hindustanus; confers resistance to bleomycin, phleomycin, and Zeocin™
   9767..9892    +  CDS            ble (fragment): BLE_KLEPN - Experimental evidence at protein level: Swiss-Prot protein existence level 1. Binding protein with a strong affinity to the bleomycin family of antibiotics. Binds to CL990; an antimitotic-antibiotic compound. From Klebsiella pneumoniae.
   9887..10008   +  polyA_signal   SV40 poly(A) signal: SV40 polyadenylation signal
  10079..10101   -  protein_bind   lac operator (fragment): The lac repressor binds to the lac operator to inhibit transcription in E. coli. This inhibition can be relieved by adding lactose or isopropyl-β-D-thiogalactopyranoside (IPTG). lac repressor encoded by lacI
  10105..10135   -  promoter       lac promoter: promoter for the E. coli lac operon
  10150..10171   -  protein_bind   CAP binding site: CAP binding activates transcription in the presence of cAMP. E. coli catabolite activator protein
  10184..10276   -  CDS            lacI (fragment): lac repressor; lacI; The lac repressor binds to the lac operator to inhibit transcription in E. coli. This inhibition can be relieved by adding lactose or isopropyl-β-D-thiogalactopyranoside (IPTG).
  10459..11047   -  rep_origin     ori: high-copy-number ColE1/pMB1/pBR322/pUC origin of replication
  11218..12078   -  CDS            AmpR: β-lactamase; bla; confers resistance to ampicillin, carbenicillin, and related antibiotics
  12079..12183   -  promoter       AmpR promoter: bla
>Addgene plasmid #233447 | pWF073_LVt-EF1a-eGFP-ffLuc-PGK-BlastR | addgene full sequence | sequence record 464911 | Addgene NGS Result
GTCGACGGATCGGGAGATCTCCCGATCCCCTATGGTGCACTCTCAGTACAATCTGCTCTGATGCCGCATA
GTTAAGCCAGTATCTGCTCCCTGCTTGTGTGTTGGAGGTCGCTGAGTAGTGCGCGAGCAAAATTTAAGCT
ACAACAAGGCAAGGCTTGACCGACAATTGCATGAAGAATCTGCTTAGGGTTAGGCGTTTTGCGCTGCTTC
GCGATGTACGGGCCAGATATACGCGTTGACATTGATTATTGACTAGTTATTAATAGTAATCAATTACGGG
GTCATTAGTTCATAGCCCATATATGGAGTTCCGCGTTACATAACTTACGGTAAATGGCCCGCCTGGCTGA
CCGCCCAACGACCCCCGCCCATTGACGTCAATAATGACGTATGTTCCCATAGTAACGCCAATAGGGACTT
TCCATTGACGTCAATGGGTGGAGTATTTACGGTAAACTGCCCACTTGGCAGTACATCAAGTGTATCATAT
GCCAAGTACGCCCCCTATTGACGTCAATGACGGTAAATGGCCCGCCTGGCATTATGCCCAGTACATGACC
TTATGGGACTTTCCTACTTGGCAGTACATCTACGTATTAGTCATCGCTATTACCATGGTGATGCGGTTTT
GGCAGTACATCAATGGGCGTGGATAGCGGTTTGACTCACGGGGATTTCCAAGTCTCCACCCCATTGACGT
CAATGGGAGTTTGTTTTGGCACCAAAATCAACGGGACTTTCCAAAATGTCGTAACAACTCCGCCCCATTG
ACGCAAATGGGCGGTAGGCGTGTACGGTGGGAGGTCTATATAAGCAGCGCGTTTTGCCTGTACTGGGTCT
CTCTGGTTAGACCAGATCTGAGCCTGGGAGCTCTCTGGCTAACTAGGGAACCCACTGCTTAAGCCTCAAT
AAAGCTTGCCTTGAGTGCTTCAAGTAGTGTGTGCCCGTCTGTTGTGTGACTCTGGTAACTAGAGATCCCT
CAGACCCTTTTAGTCAGTGTGGAAAATCTCTAGCAGTGGCGCCCGAACAGGGACTTGAAAGCGAAAGGGA
AACCAGAGGAGCTCTCTCGACGCAGGACTCGGCTTGCTGAAGCGCGCACGGCAAGAGGCGAGGGGCGGCG
ACTGGTGAGTACGCCAAAAATTTTGACTAGCGGAGGCTAGAAGGAGAGAGATGGGTGCGAGAGCGTCAGT
ATTAAGCGGGGGAGAATTAGATCGCGATGGGAAAAAATTCGGTTAAGGCCAGGGGGAAAGAAAAAATATA
AATTAAAACATATAGTATGGGCAAGCAGGGAGCTAGAACGATTCGCAGTTAATCCTGGCCTGTTAGAAAC
ATCAGAAGGCTGTAGACAAATACTGGGACAGCTACAACCATCCCTTCAGACAGGATCAGAAGAACTTAGA
TCATTATATAATACAGTAGCAACCCTCTATTGTGTGCATCAAAGGATAGAGATAAAAGACACCAAGGAAG
CTTTAGACAAGATAGAGGAAGAGCAAAACAAAAGTAAGACCACCGCACAGCAAGCGGCCGCTGATCTTCA
GACCTGGAGGAGGAGATATGAGGGACAATTGGAGAAGTGAATTATATAAATATAAAGTAGTAAAAATTGA
ACCATTAGGAGTAGCACCCACCAAGGCAAAGAGAAGAGTGGTGCAGAGAGAAAAAAGAGCAGTGGGAATA
GGAGCTTTGTTCCTTGGGTTCTTGGGAGCAGCAGGAAGCACTATGGGCGCAGCGTCAATGACGCTGACGG
TACAGGCCAGACAATTATTGTCTGGTATAGTGCAGCAGCAGAACAATTTGCTGAGGGCTATTGAGGCGCA
ACAGCATCTGTTGCAACTCACAGTCTGGGGCATCAAGCAGCTCCAGGCAAGAATCCTGGCTGTGGAAAGA
TACCTAAAGGATCAACAGCTCCTGGGGATTTGGGGTTGCTCTGGAAAACTCATTTGCACCACTGCTGTGC
CTTGGAATGCTAGTTGGAGTAATAAATCTCTGGAACAGATTTGGAATCACACGACCTGGATGGAGTGGGA
CAGAGAAATTAACAATTACACAAGCTTAATACACTCCTTAATTGAAGAATCGCAAAACCAGCAAGAAAAG
AATGAACAAGAATTATTGGAATTAGATAAATGGGCAAGTTTGTGGAATTGGTTTAACATAACAAATTGGC
TGTGGTATATAAAATTATTCATAATGATAGTAGGAGGCTTGGTAGGTTTAAGAATAGTTTTTGCTGTACT
TTCTATAGTGAATAGAGTTAGGCAGGGATATTCACCATTATCGTTTCAGACCCACCTCCCAACCCCGAGG
GGACCCGACAGGCCCGAAGGAATAGAAGAAGAAGGTGGAGAGAGAGACAGAGACAGATCCATTCGATTAG
TGAACGGATCGGCACTGCGTGCGCCAATTCTGCAGACAAATGGCAGTATTCATCCACAATTTTAAAAGAA
AAGGGGGGATTGGGGGGTACAGTGCAGGGGAAAGAATAGTAGACATAATAGCAACAGACATACAAACTAA
AGAATTACAAAAACAAATTACAAAAATTCAAAATTTTCGGGTTTATTACAGGGACAGCAGAGATCCAGTT
TGGTTAATTAAGGTACCGATCAGTGTGAGGGAGTGTAAAGCTGGTTTGGCTCCGGTGCCCGTCAGTGGGC
AGAGCGCACATCGCCCACAGTCCCCGAGAAGTTGGGGGGAGGGGTCGGCAATTGAACCGGTGCCTAGAGA
AGGTGGCGCGGGGTAAACTGGGAAAGTGATGTCGTGTACTGGCTCCGCCTTTTTCCCGAGGGTGGGGGAG
AACCGTATATAAGTGCAGTAGTCGCCGTGAACGTTCTTTTTCGCAACGGGTTTGCCGCCAGAACACAGGT
AAGTGCCGTGTGTGGTTCCCGCGGGCCTGGCCTCTTTACGGGTTATGGCCCTTGCGTGCCTTGAATTACT
TCCACCTGGCTGCAGTACGTGATTCTTGATCCCGAGCTTCGGGTTGGAAGTGGGTGGGAGAGTTCGAGGC
CTTGCGCTTAAGGAGCCCCTTCGCCTCGTGCTTGAGTTGAGGCCTGGCCTGGGCGCTGGGGCCGCCGCGT
GCGAATCTGGTGGCACCTTCGCGCCTGTCTCGCTGCTTTCGATAAGTCTCTAGCCATTTAAAATTTTTGA
TGACCTGCTGCGACGCTTTTTTTCTGGCAAGATAGTCTTGTAAATGCGGGCCAAGATCTGCACACTGGTA
TTTCGGTTTTTGGGGCCGCGGGCGGCGACGGGGCCCGTGCGTCCCAGCGCACATGTTCGGCGAGGCGGGG
CCTGCGAGCGCGGCCACCGAGAATCGGACGGGGGTAGTCTCAAGCTGGCCGGCCTGCTCTGGTGCCTGGC
CTCGCGCCGCCGTGTATCGCCCCGCCCTGGGCGGCAAGGCTGGCCCGGTCGGCACCAGTTGCGTGAGCGG
AAAGATGGCCGCTTCCCGGCCCTGCTGCAGGGAGCTCAAAATGGAGGACGCGGCGCTCGGGAGAGCGGGC
GGGTGAGTCACCCACACAAAGGAAAAGGGCCTTTCCGTCCTCAGCCGTCGCTTCATGTGACTCCACGGAG
TACCGGGCGCCGTCCAGGCACCTCGATTAGTTCTAGAGCTTTTGGAGTACGTCGTCTTTAGGTTGGGGGG
AGGGGTTTTATGCGATGGAGTTTCCCCACACTGAGTGGGTGGAGACTGAAGTTAGGCCAGCTTGGCACTT
GATGTAATTCTCCTTGGAATTTGCCCTTTTTGAGTTTGGATCTTGGTTCATTCTCAAGCCTCAGACAGTG
GTTCAAAGTTTTTTTCTTCCATTTCAGGTGTCGTGACTAACTCGAACGCTAGCTGTGCGATCGTTTGCCA
CCATGGTGAGCAAGGGCGAGGAGCTGTTCACCGGGGTGGTGCCCATCCTGGTCGAGCTGGACGGCGACGT
AAACGGCCACAAGTTCAGCGTGTCCGGCGAGGGCGAGGGCGATGCCACCTACGGCAAGCTGACCCTGAAG
TTCATCTGCACCACCGGCAAGCTGCCCGTGCCCTGGCCCACCCTCGTGACCACCCTGACCTACGGCGTGC
AGTGCTTCAGCCGCTACCCCGACCACATGAAGCAGCACGACTTCTTCAAGTCCGCCATGCCCGAAGGCTA
CGTCCAGGAGCGCACCATCTTCTTCAAGGACGACGGCAACTACAAGACCCGCGCCGAGGTGAAGTTCGAG
GGCGACACCCTGGTGAACCGCATCGAGCTGAAGGGCATCGACTTCAAGGAGGACGGCAACATCCTGGGGC
ACAAGCTGGAGTACAACTACAACAGCCACAACGTCTATATCATGGCCGACAAGCAGAAGAACGGCATCAA
GGTGAACTTCAAGATCCGCCACAACATCGAGGACGGCAGCGTGCAGCTCGCCGACCACTACCAGCAGAAC
ACCCCCATCGGCGACGGCCCCGTGCTGCTGCCCGACAACCACTACCTGAGCACCCAGTCCGCCCTGAGCA
AAGACCCCAACGAGAAGCGCGATCACATGGTCCTGCTGGAGTTCGTGACCGCCGCCGGGATCACTCTCGG
CATGGACGAGCTGTACAAGTCCGGCCGGACTCAGATTTCGAGCTCAAGCTTCGAATTCGAAACCGAACGC
GAAGAGAATGTCGTTTATGGGCCCTTGCCCTTTTATCCAATCGAAGAAGGAAGTGCGGGCATTCAACTGC
ACAAGTATATGCAACAATATGCTAAGCTTGGCGCTATTGCTTTTTCCAATGCGCTTACCGGGGTTGACAT
TTCATATCAACAATATTTCGATATTACGTGTAGGCTCGCAGAAGCAATGAAAAATTATGGTATGAAACCT
GAAGGGCACATAGCTTTGTGTTCTGAAAATTGCGAGGAGTTCTTTATACCCGTCCTTGCCGGGCTTTACA
TTGGCGTGACTGTGGCCCCCACAAACGAAATATACACCCTCAGGGAGCTTAATCACTCATTGGGAATTGC
ACAGCCCACGATTGTTTTTTCCTCACGCAAGGGTCTTCCCAAAGTACTCGAAGTCCAGAAAACAGTAACT
TGCATAAAAACGATTGTCATCCTTGACTCTAAAGTTAATTTCGGGGGTTACGATTGCGTTGAAACATTTA
TCAAGAAGCATGTGGAGCTTGGTTTCCCCGCAACTTCATTTGTTCCAATTGACGTTAAGGACCGCAAGCA
TCACATAGCTCTGCTGATGAACTCAAGCGGCTCAACGGGACTCCCCAAGGGGGTTGAGATTACACATGAA
GGCACTGTAACTAGATTCAGTCACGCAAAAGACCCAATCTATGGTAATCAGGTATCACCTGGGACGGCGA
TTCTTACAGTGGTACCATTCCATCACGGGTTCGGAATGTTCACTACATTGGGCTATTTCGCGTGTGGGTA
TCGCATAGTTATGTTGACTAAGTTCGACGAAGAGTTGTTTCTGCGAACGCTGCAGGACTACAAGTGCACT
TCAGTCATTCTGGTCCCGACGCTGTTCGCTATTCTCAACAGATCCGAATTGCTCGATAAGTTCGATCTTT
CAAACCTGACGGAAATTGCGTCAGGTGGCGCCCCGCTTGCCAAAGAAATCGGAGAAGCCGTCGCTCGCCG
CTTTAATCTCCCAGGGGTGAGGCAGGGCTACGGTCTTACCGAGACGACTTCAGCATTCATCATAACCCCT
GAAGGCGATGATAAACCAGGGGCATCCGGGAAGGTGGTACCCCTGTTCAAAGTAAAGATAATTGACTTGG
ATACCAAGAAGACACTTGGTGTCAATCGCCGGGGTGAGATATGCGTCAAAGGACCGTCTCTGATGCTTGG
CTACACAAATAATCCTGAAGCTACCAGGGAGACCATAGATGAGGAGGGTTGGCTGCATACTGGAGACATA
GGCTATTATGATGAAGACGAACACTTTTTCATCGTAGACAGGCTGAAGAGTCTCATCAAGTACAAAGGAT
ATCAGGTGCCCCCCGCCGAGCTCGAAAGCGTTCTCCTGCAACACCCAAATATTTTTGACGCAGGAGTCGC
CGGAGTGCCCGATAGCGAGGCGGGGGAGCTGCCAGGAGCTGTCGTTGTCATGGAAAAAGGCAAGACGATG
ACAGAAAAAGAAATAGTGGACTATGTCAATAGCCAAGTAGTAAATCACAAGAGGCTTAGAGGTGGCGTAA
GGTTCGTAGATGAAGTACCAAAAGGGTTGACGGGTAAAATTGACGCGAAAGTAATCAGGGAGATTTTGAA
AAAGCCGCAAGCTAAGATGTAAAAACCGCTGTTCCTAGGAATCCCGAGGCCTATTCTACCGGGTAGGGGA
GGCGCTTTTCCCAAGGCAGTCTGGAGCATGCGCTTTAGCAGCCCCGCTGGGCACTTGGCGCTACACAAGT
GGCCTCTGGCCTCGCACACATTCCACATCCACCGGTAGGCGCCAACCGGCTCCGTTCTTTGGTGGCCCCT
TCGCGCCACCTTCTACTCCTCCCCTAGTCAGGAAGTTCCCCCCCGCCCCGCAGCTCGCGTCGTGCAGGAC
GTGACAAATGGAAGTAGCACGTCTCACTAGTCTCGTGCAGATGGACAGCACCGCTGAGCAATGGAAGCGG
GTAGGCCTTTGGGGCAGCGGCCAATAGCAGCTTTGCTCCTTCGCTTTCTGGGCTCAGAGGCTGGGAAGGG
GTGGGTCCGGGGGCGGGCTCAGGGGCGGGCTCAGGGGCGGGGCGGGCGCCCGAAGGTCCTCCGGAGGCCC
GGCATTCTGCACGCTTCAAAAGCGCACGTCTGCCGCGCTGTTCTCCTCTTCCTCATCTCCGGGAGACCCG
ACATTAGCGCTACAGCTTAAGCGGATGGCCAAGCCTTTGTCTCAAGAAGAATCCACCCTCATTGAAAGAG
CAACGGCTACAATCAACAGCATCCCCATCTCTGAAGACTACAGCGTCGCCAGCGCAGCTCTCTCTAGCGA
CGGCCGCATCTTCACTGGTGTCAATGTATATCATTTTACTGGGGGACCTTGTGCAGAACTCGTGGTGCTG
GGCACTGCTGCTGCTGCGGCAGCTGGCAACCTGACTTGTATCGTCGCGATCGGAAATGAGAACAGGGGCA
TCTTGAGCCCCTGCGGACGGTGCCGACAGGTGCTTCTCGATCTGCATCCTGGGATCAAAGCCATAGTGAA
GGACAGTGATGGACAGCCGACGGCAGTTGGGATTCGTGAATTGCTGCCCTCTGGTTATGTGTGGGAGGGC
TAAATCGAAACGTTGTTGTTTGGGGTTGAATTACTCTACATGTTTAAGGGTTCCGGTTCCACTAGGTACA
ATTCGATATCAAGCTTATCGATAATCAACCTCTGGATTACAAAATTTGTGAAAGATTGACTGGTATTCTT
AACTATGTTGCTCCTTTTACGCTATGTGGATACGCTGCTTTAATGCCTTTGTATCATGCTATTGCTTCCC
GTATGGCTTTCATTTTCTCCTCCTTGTATAAATCCTGGTTGCTGTCTCTTTATGAGGAGTTGTGGCCCGT
TGTCAGGCAACGTGGCGTGGTGTGCACTGTGTTTGCTGACGCAACCCCCACTGGTTGGGGCATTGCCACC
ACCTGTCAGCTCCTTTCCGGGACTTTCGCTTTCCCCCTCCCTATTGCCACGGCGGAACTCATCGCCGCCT
GCCTTGCCCGCTGCTGGACAGGGGCTCGGCTGTTGGGCACTGACAATTCCGTGGTGTTGTCGGGGAAATC
ATCGTCCTTTCCTTGGCTGCTCGCCTGTGTTGCCACCTGGATTCTGCGCGGGACGTCCTTCTGCTACGTC
CCTTCGGCCCTCAATCCAGCGGACCTTCCTTCCCGCGGCCTGCTGCCGGCTCTGCGGCCTCTTCCGCGTC
TTCGCCTTCGCCCTCAGACGAGTCGGATCTCCCTTTGGGCCGCCTCCCCGCGTCGACTTTAAGACCAATG
ACTTACAAGGCAGCTGTAGATCTTAGCCACTTTTTAAAAGAAAAGGGGGGACTGGAAGGGCTAATTCACT
CCCAACGAAGACAAGATCTGCTTTTTGCTTGTACTGGGTCTCTCTGGTTAGACCAGATCTGAGCCTGGGA
GCTCTCTGGCTAACTAGGGAACCCACTGCTTAAGCCTCAATAAAGCTTGCCTTGAGTGCTTCAAGTAGTG
TGTGCCCGTCTGTTGTGTGACTCTGGTAACTAGAGATCCCTCAGACCCTTTTAGTCAGTGTGGAAAATCT
CTAGCAGGGCCCGGCGAAACCCGCTGATCAGCCTCGACTGTGCCTTCTAGTTGCCAGCCATCTGTTGTTT
GCCCCTCCCCCGTGCCTTCCTTGACCCTGGAAGGTGCCACTCCCACTGTCCTTTCCTAATAAAATGAGGA
AATTGCATCGCATTGTCTGAGTAGGTGTCATTCTATTCTGGGGGGTGGGGTGGGGCAGGACAGCAAGGGG
GAGGATTGGGAAGACAATAGCAGGCATGCTGGGGATGCGGTGGGCTCTATGGCTTCTGAGGCGGAAAGAA
CCAGCTGGGGCTCTAGGGGGTATCCCC
[124 nt withheld, positions 8498-8621]
C
[91 nt withheld, positions 8623-8713]
A
[49 nt withheld, positions 8715-8763]
CCTTTGACGTTGGAGTCCACGTTCTTT
[37 nt withheld, positions 8791-8827]
ACCCTATCTCGGTCTATTCTTTTGATTTATAAGGGATTTTGCCGATTTCGGCCTATTGGTTAAAAAATGA
GCTGATTTAACAAAAATTTAACGCGAATTAATTCTGTGGAATGTGTGTCAGTTAGGGTGTGGAAAGTCCC
CAGGCTCCCCAGCAGGCAGAAGTATGCAAAGCATGCATCTCAATTAGTCAGCAACCAGGTGTGGAAAGTC
CCCAGGCTCCCCAGCAGGCAGAAGTATGCAAAGCATGCATCTCAATTAGTCAGCAACCATAGTCCCGCCC
CTAACTCCGCCCATCCCGCCCCTAACTCCGCCCAGTTCCGCCCATTCTCCGCCCCATGGCTGACTAATTT
TTTTTATTTATGCAGAGGCCGAGGCCGCCTCTGCCTCTGAGCTATTCCAGAAGTAGTGAGGAGGCTTTTT
TGGAGGCCTAGGCTTTTGCAAAAAGCTCCCGGGAGCTTGTATATCCATTTTCGGATCTGATCAGCACGTG
TTGACAATTAATCATCGGCATAGTATATCGGCATAGTATAATACGACAAGGTGAGGAACTAAACCATGGC
CAAGTTGACCAGTGCCGTTCCGGTGCTCACCGCGCGCGACGTCGCCGGAGCGGTCGAGTTCTGGACCGAC
CGGCTCGGGTTCTCCCGGGACTTCGTGGAGGACGACTTCGCCGGTGTGGTCCGGGACGACGTGACCCTGT
TCATCAGCGCGGTCCAGGACCAGGTGGTGCCGGACAACACCCTGGCCTGGGTGTGGGTGCGCGGCCTGGA
CGAGCTGTACGCCGAGTGGTCGGAGGTCGTGTCCACGAACTTCCGGGACGCCTCCGGGCCGGCCATGACC
GAGATCGGCGAGCAGCCGTGGGGGCGGGAGTTCGCCCTGCGCGACCCGGCCGGCAACTGCGTGCACTTCG
TGGCCGAGGAGCAGGACTGACACGTGCTACGAGATTTCGATTCCACCGCCGCCTTCTATGAAAGGTTGGG
CTTCGGAATCGTTTTCCGGGACGCCGGCTGGATGATCCTCCAGCGCGGGGATCTCATGCTGGAGTTCTTC
GCCCACCCCAACTTGTTTATTGCAGCTTATAATGGTTACAAATAAAGCAATAGCATCACAAATTTCACAA
ATAAAGCATTTTTTTCACTGCATTCTAGTTGTGGTTTGTCCAAACTCATCAATGTATCTTATCATGTCTG
TATACCGTCGACCTCTAGCTAGAGCTTGGCGTAATCATGGTCATAGCTGTTTCCTGTGTGAAATTGTTAT
CCGCTCACAATTCCACACAACATACGAGCCGGAAGCATAAAGTGTAAAGCCTGGGGTGCCTAATGAGTGA
GCTAACTCACATTAATTGCGTTGCGCTCACTGCCCGCTTTCCAGTCGGGAAACCTGTCGTGCCAGCTGCA
TTAATGAATCGGCCAACGCGCGGGGAGAGGCGGTTTGCGTATTGGGCGCTCTTCCGCTTCCTCGCTCACT
GACTCGCTGCGCTCGGTCGTTCGGCTGCGGCGAGCGGTATCAGCTCACTCAAAGGCGGTAATACGGTTAT
CCACAGAATCAGGGGATAACGCAGGAAAGAACATGTGAGCAAAAGGCCAGCAAAAGGCCAGGAACCGTAA
AAAGGCCGCGTTGCTGGCGTTTTTCCATAGGCTCCGCCCCCCTGACGAGCATCACAAAAATCGACGCTCA
AGTCAGAGGTGGCGAAACCCGACAGGACTATAAAGATACCAGGCGTTTCCCCCTGGAAGCTCCCTCGTGC
GCTCTCCTGTTCCGACCCTGCCGCTTACCGGATACCTGTCCGCCTTTCTCCCTTCGGGAAGCGTGGCGCT
TTCTCATAGCTCACGCTGTAGGTATCTCAGTTCGGTGTAGGTCGTTCGCTCCAAGCTGGGCTGTGTGCAC
GAACCCCCCGTTCAGCCCGACCGCTGCGCCTTATCCGGTAACTATCGTCTTGAGTCCAACCCGGTAAGAC
ACGACTTATCGCCACTGGCAGCAGCCACTGGTAACAGGATTAGCAGAGCGAGGTATGTAGGCGGTGCTAC
AGAGTTCTTGAAGTGGTGGCCTAACTACGGCTACACTAGAAGAACAGTATTTGGTATCTGCGCTCTGCTG
AAGCCAGTTACCTTCGGAAAAAGAGTTGGTAGCTCTTGATCCGGCAAACAAACCACCGCTGGTAGCGGTG
GTTTTTTTGTTTGCAAGCAGCAGATTACGCGCAGAAAAAAAGGATCTCAAGAAGATCCTTTGATCTTTTC
TACGGGGTCTGACGCTCAGTGGAACGAAAACTCACGTTAAGGGATTTTGGTCATGAGATTATCAAAAAGG
ATCTTCACCTAGATCCTTTTAAATTAAAAATGAAGTTTTAAATCAATCTAAAGTATATATGAGTAAACTT
GGTCTGACAGTTACCAATGCTTAATCAGTGAGGCACCTATCTCAGCGATCTGTCTATTTCGTTCATCCAT
AGTTGCCTGACTCCCCGTCGTGTAGATAACTACGATACGGGAGGGCTTACCATCTGGCCCCAGTGCTGCA
ATGATACCGCGAGACCCACGCTCACCGGCTCCAGATTTATCAGCAATAAACCAGCCAGCCGGAAGGGCCG
AGCGCAGAAGTGGTCCTGCAACTTTATCCGCCTCCATCCAGTCTATTAATTGTTGCCGGGAAGCTAGAGT
AAGTAGTTCGCCAGTTAATAGTTTGCGCAACGTTGTTGCCATTGCTACAGGCATCGTGGTGTCACGCTCG
TCGTTTGGTATGGCTTCATTCAGCTCCGGTTCCCAACGATCAAGGCGAGTTACATGATCCCCCATGTTGT
GCAAAAAAGCGGTTAGCTCCTTCGGTCCTCCGATCGTTGTCAGAAGTAAGTTGGCCGCAGTGTTATCACT
CATGGTTATGGCAGCACTGCATAATTCTCTTACTGTCATGCCATCCGTAAGATGCTTTTCTGTGACTGGT
GAGTACTCAACCAAGTCATTCTGAGAATAGTGTATGCGGCGACCGAGTTGCTCTTGCCCGGCGTCAATAC
GGGATAATACCGCGCCACATAGCAGAACTTTAAAAGTGCTCATCATTGGAAAACGTTCTTCGGGGCGAAA
ACTCTCAAGGATCTTACCGCTGTTGAGATCCAGTTCGATGTAACCCACTCGTGCACCCAACTGATCTTCA
GCATCTTTTACTTTCACCAGCGTTTCTGGGTGAGCAAAAACAGGAAGGCAAAATGCCGCAAAAAAGGGAA
TAAGGGCGACACGGAAATGTTGAATACTCATACTCTTCCTTTTTCAATATTATTGAAGCATTTATCAGGG
TTATTGTCTCATGAGCGGATACATATTTGAATGTATTTAGAAAAATAAACAAATAGGGGTTCCGCGCACA
TTTCCCCGAAAAGTGCCACCTGAC
